Addgene plasmid #219746: pNK845
Purpose: MoClo-compatible Level 0 promoterless vector encoding mutant of Neonothopanus nambi luciferase nnLuz_v4 codon-optimised for expression in Pichia pastoris, Homo sapiens
Depositing lab: Alexander Mishin. Depositing organization: Light Bio. Publication: An improved pathway for autonomous bioluminescence imaging in eukaryotes. Shakhova ES, Karataeva TA, Markina NM, Mitiouchkina T, Palkina KA, Perfilov MM, Wood MG, Hoang TT, Hall MP, Fakhranurova LI, Alekberova AE, Malyshevskaia AK, Gorbachev DA, Bugaeva EN, Pletneva LK, Babenko VV, Boldyreva DI, Gorokhovatsky AY, Balakireva AV, Gao F, Choob VV, Encell LP, Wood KV, Yampolsky IV, Sarkisyan KS, Mishin AS. Nat Methods. 2024 Mar;21(3):406-410. doi: 10.1038/s41592-023-02152-y. Epub 2024 Jan 22. PubMed 38253843.
Backbone
  Vector backbone: Level 0-like
  Backbone size w/o insert (bp): 2247
  Vector type: Luciferase, Synthetic Biology
Growth in bacteria
  Bacterial resistance: Spectinomycin, 50 μg/mL
  Growth temperature: 37°C
  Growth strain: DH5alpha
  Copy number: High Copy
Gene/Insert
  Gene/Insert name: mutant of fungal luciferase (alt name: nnLuz_v4)
  Species: Neonothopanus nambi
  Insert size (bp): 801
  Mutation: I3S, N4T, F11L, I63T, T99P, T192S, A199P
  Cloning method: Golden Gate
  Sequencing primers: 5′ gagcgaggaagcggaagagcgccc; 3′ accattattatcatgacattaacc
Resource information
  A portion of this plasmid was derived from a plasmid made by: Synthetic
Terms and licenses: Academic/Nonprofit Terms; Industry Terms: Not Available to Industry
How to cite: pNK845 was a gift from Alexander Mishin (Addgene plasmid # 219746 ; http://n2t.net/addgene:219746 ; RRID:Addgene_219746)
