[The description below was written by a language model from this plasmid's Addgene catalogue record and pLannotate feature annotations shown in this document.]
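Description:
pNK845 is a MoClo-compatible Level 0 part plasmid, built by Golden Gate cloning on a small "Level 0-like" backbone of about 2.2 kb (total sequenced length 3,050 nt). It is a bacterial storage and assembly vector rather than an expression construct. It replicates in E. coli at high copy from a ColE1/pUC-type origin and is selected with spectinomycin through an aadA gene, which sits downstream of an annotated AmpR (bla) promoter. Short annotated fragments of lacI, an integrase and a gentamicin acetyltransferase are most likely remnants of the backbone and the resistance cassette's origin, not functional genes.

The payload is an 801 bp synthetic coding sequence for nnLuz_v4, a mutant of the luciferase from the bioluminescent fungus Neonothopanus nambi. It carries seven substitutions (I3S, N4T, F11L, I63T, T99P, T192S, A199P) and is codon-optimised for expression in Pichia pastoris and human cells. The automated feature table does not annotate this insert, presumably because it is absent from the annotation tool's reference databases. An unannotated stretch between the lacI fragment and the AmpR promoter is large enough to hold it, although the record does not give its coordinates.

The vector is promoterless, so the luciferase is not expected to be expressed from this plasmid. Instead, the coding part is meant to be combined with promoter and terminator modules in higher-level MoClo assemblies to form transcription units. According to the record, it belongs to work on an improved fungal pathway for autonomous bioluminescence imaging in eukaryotes.
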