Features (pLannotate 1.2.2; 6 found; start..end, strand, type, name):
    282..870     +  rep_origin     ori: high-copy-number ColE1/pMB1/pBR322/pUC origin of replication
   1053..1102    +  CDS            lacI (fragment): lac repressor; lacI; The lac repressor binds to the lac operator to inhibit transcription in E. coli. This inhibition can be relieved by adding lactose or isopropyl-β-D-thiogalactopyranoside (IPTG).
   2044..2148    +  promoter       AmpR promoter: bla
   2139..2219    -  CDS            int (fragment): INT2_ECOLX - Protein inferred from homology: Swiss-Prot protein existence level 3. Putative integrase believed to be involved in the insertion of antibiotic resistance genes into plasmids and transposons. From Escherichia coli.
   2307..2363    +  CDS            GmR (fragment): gentamycin acetyltransferase; aacC1; confers resistance to gentamycin
   2370..108     +  CDS            aadA (across the origin): S3AD_ECOLX - Experimental evidence at protein level: Swiss-Prot protein existence level 1. Mediates bacterial resistance to the antibiotics streptomycin and spectinomycin. From Escherichia coli.
>Addgene plasmid #219746 | pNK845 | addgene full sequence | sequence record 437111 | Addgene NGS Result
AGACAGGCTTATCTTGGACAAGAAGAAGATCGCTTGGCCTCGCGCGCAGATCAGTTGGAAGAATTTGTCC
ATTACGTAAAAGGCGAGATCACCAAGGTAGTCGGCAAATAACTGTCAGACCAAGTTTACTCATATATACT
TTAGATTGATTTAAAACTTCATTTTTAATTTAAAAGGATCTAGGTGAAGATCCTTTTTGATAATCTCATG
ACCAAAATCCCTTAACGTGAGTTTTCGTTCCACTGAGCGTCAGACCCCGTAGAAAAGATCAAAGGATCTT
CTTGAGATCCTTTTTTTCTGCGCGTAATCTGCTGCTTGCAAACAAAAAAACCACCGCTACCAGCGGTGGT
TTGTTTGCCGGATCAAGAGCTACCAACTCTTTTTCCGAAGGTAACTGGCTTCAGCAGAGCGCAGATACCA
AATACTGTTCTTCTAGTGTAGCCGTAGTTAGGCCACCACTTCAAGAACTCTGTAGCACCGCCTACATACC
TCGCTCTGCTAATCCTGTTACCAGTGGCTGCTGCCAGTGGCGATAAGTCGTGTCTTACCGGGTTGGACTC
AAGACGATAGTTACCGGATAAGGCGCAGCGGTCGGGCTGAACGGGGGGTTCGTGCACACAGCCCAGCTTG
GAGCGAACGACCTACACCGAACTGAGATACCTACAGCGTGAGCTATGAGAAAGCGCCACGCTTCCCGAAG
GGAGAAAGGCGGACAGGTATCCGGTAAGCGGCAGGGTCGGAACAGGAGAGCGCACGAGGGAGCTTCCAGG
GGGAAACGCCTGGTATCTTTATAGTCCTGTCGGGTTTCGCCACCTCTGACTTGAGCGTCGATTTTTGTGA
TGCTCGTCAGGGGGGCGGAGCCTATGGAAAAACGCCAGCAACGCGGCCTTTTTACGGTTCCTGGCCTTTT
GCTGGCCTTTTGCTCACATGTTCTTTCCTGCGTTATCCCCTGATTCTGTGGATAACCGTATTACCGCCTT
TGAGTGAGCTGATACCGCTCGCCGCAGCCGAACGACCGAGCGCAGCGAGTCAGTGAGCGAGGAAGCGGAA
GAGCGCCCAATACGCAAACCGCCTCTCCCCGCGCGTTGGCCGATTCATTAATCACTCTGTGGTCTCAAAT
GAGGTCAACTATTTCCTTGTCCTCCCTTCTTGAAAGATTGTCTAAATTGAGTAGTAGGAGTATCGCTATA
ACTTGTGGTGTCGTACTTGCCTCTGCAATCGCATTCCCCATAATCAGGAGAGACTACCAGACCTTCCTTG
AGGTGGGTCCAAGTTACGCTCCCCAGAATTTCAGGGGATACATAACTGTATGCGTACTGTCACTTTTCAG
ACAAGAACAAAAGGGTCTGGCCATCTACGACAGACTGCCTGAAAAAAGAAGATGGTTGGCTGATTTGCCC
TTTAGAGAAGGACCAAGACCATCCATTACTTCTCATATCATTCAAAGGCAAAGGACTCAATTGGTAGACC
AGGAATTTGCAACTAGGGAGCTGATTGATAAGGTGATACCCAGAGTACAAGCTAGACATACAGACAAGAC
TTTCCTTTCTACATCTAAATTCGAGTTCCATGCTAAGGCCATCTTCCTGCTTCCTAGTATTCCAATTAAC
GACCCCTTGAACATTCCATCCCATGATACTGTCAGGAGGACAAAGAGAGAAATCGCCCATATGCACGACT
ACCATGATTGTTCTTTGCACCTTGCACTGGCACCACAGGACGGCAAGGAGGTCCTGAAAAAGGGCTGGGG
TCAAAGACACCCCCTGGCAGGTCCTGGTGTACCCGGACCACCTACTGAATGGACATTCTTGTATGCTCCA
AGGAACGAGGAGGAGGCAAGGGTGGTGGAGATGATCGTAGAAGCAAGTATTGGATATATGACGAACGATC
CTGCTGGTAAAATTGTGGAAAATGCTAAAGGTTGAGACCACGAAGTGGCTCTTCAGTGGACGAAAGGGCC
TCGTGATACGCCTATTTTTATAGGTTAATGTCATGATAATAATGGTTTCTTAGACGTCAGGTGGCACTTT
TCGGGGAAATGTGCGCGGAACCCCTATTTGTTTATTTTTCTAAATACATTCAAATATGTATCCGCTCATG
AGACAATAACCCTGATAAATGCTTCAATAATATTGAAAAAGGAAGAGTATGCGCTCACGCAACTGGTCCA
GAACCTTGACCGAACGCAGCGGTGGTAACGGCGCAGTGGCGGTTTTCATGGCTTGTTATGACTGTTTTTT
TTTGGGGTACAGTCTATGCCTCGGGCATCCAAGCAGCAAGCGCGTTACGCCGTGGGTCGATGTTTGATGT
TATGGAGCAGCAACGATGTTACGCAGCAGGGCAGTCGCCCTAAAACAAAGTTAAACATCATGAGGGAAGC
GGTGATCGCCGAAGTATCGACTCAACTATCAGAGGTAGTTGGCGTCATCGAGCGCCATCTCGAACCGACG
TTGCTGGCCGTACATTTGTACGGCTCCGCAGTGGATGGCGGCCTGAAGCCACACAGCGATATTGATTTGC
TGGTTACGGTGACCGTAAGGCTTGATGAAACAACGCGGCGAGCTTTGATCAACGACCTTTTGGAAACTTC
GGCTTCCCCTGGAGAGAGCGAGATTCTCCGCGCTGTAGAAGTCACCATTGTTGTGCACGACGACATCATT
CCGTGGCGTTATCCAGCTAAGCGCGAACTGCAATTTGGAGAATGGCAGCGCAATGACATTCTTGCAGGTA
TCTTCGAGCCAGCCACGATCGACATTGATCTGGCTATCTTGCTGACAAAAGCAAGAGAACATAGCGTTGC
CTTGGTAGGTCCAGCGGCGGAGGAACTCTTTGATCCGGTTCCTGAACAGGATCTATTTGAGGCGCTAAAT
GAAACCTTAACGCTATGGAACTCGCCGCCCGACTGGGCTGGCGATGAGCGAAATGTAGTGCTTACGTTGT
CCCGCATTTGGTACAGCGCAGTAACCGGCAAAATCGCGCCGAAGGATGTCGCTGCCGACTGGGCAATGGA
GCGCCTGCCGGCCCAGTATCAGCCCGTCATACTTGAAGCT
